>Addgene plasmid #177099 | YIplac211-ABP1-iGFPx6 | addgene full sequence | sequence record 348253 | Addgene NGS Result
GCGCCCAATACGCAAACCGCCTCTCCCCGCGCGTTGGCCGATTCATTAATGCAGCTGGCACGACAGGTTT
CCCGACTGGAAAGCGGGCAGTGAGCGCAACGCAATTAATGTGAGTTAGCTCACTCATTAGGCACCCCAGG
CTTTACACTTTATGCTTCCGGCTCGTATGTTGTGTGGAATTGTGAGCGGATAACAATTTCACACAGGAAA
CAGCTATGACCATGATTACGCCAAGCTTGCATGCCACAAGAACCTGTGAAAGCTGAAGAAGCCGAGCAGC
CTAAGACTGATTACAAGAAGATCGGCAACCCATTACCCGGTATGCACATTGAAGCGGATAATGAGGAAGA
ACCAGAAGAGAATGATGATGACTGGGATGATGATGAAGACGAGGCTGCTCAACCTCCTTTGCCTTCGAGG
AATGTTGCGTCAGGAGCACCAGTGCAAAAAGAAGAGCCTGAACAAGAAGAGATCGCCCCAAGCTTACCTT
CTAGAAACTCGATCCCAGCTCCAAAACAAGAAGAAGCACCTGAACAAGCACCTGAAGAAGAAATTGAAGA
AGAAGCTGAGGAAGCCGCTCCACAGCTGCCATCAAGAAGCTCTGCAGCTCCTCCTCCGCCTCCAAGACGA
GCAACTCCAGAGAAAAAGCCAAAGGAAAATCCTTGGGCCACAGCAGAATATGATTACGATGCTGCAGAAG
ATAACGAACTGACCTTTGTGGAAAATGACAAGATTATCAATATTGAATTTGTCGACGATGACTGGTGGCT
AGGGGAACTAGAGAAAGACGGCTCAAAAGGTCTCTTCCCCAGCAATTATGTGTCTTTGGGCAACACGGAT
CCAGGAAGTTCGGGGTCCAGCGGTTCTTCAGGCGCTAGCATGGATAGCACTGAGAGCCTTTTCACTGGAG
TTGTCCCAATTCTTGTTGAATTAGATGGTGATGTTAATGGGCACAAATTTTCTGTCAGTGGAGAGGGTGA
AGGTGATGCAACATACGGAAAACTTACCCTTAAATTTATTTGCACTACTGGAAAACTACCTGTTCCTTGG
CCAACACTTGTCACTACTTTAACTTATGGTGTTCAGTGCTTTTCAAGATACCCGGATCATATGAAACAGC
ATGACTTTTTCAAGAGTGCCATGCCCGAAGGTTATGTACAGGAAAGAACTATATTTTTCAAAGATGACGG
GAACTACAAGACACGTGCTGAAGTCAAGTTTGAAGGTGATACCCTTGTTAATAGAATCGAGTTAAAAGGT
ATTGATTTTAAAGAAGATGGAAACATTCTTGGGCACAAATTGGAATACAACTATAACTCACACAATGTAT
ACATCATGGCAGACAAACAAAAGAATGGAATCAAAGCTAACTTCAAAATTAGACACAACATTGAAGATGG
AAGCGTTCAACTAGCAGACCATTATCAACAAAATACTCCAATTGGCGATGGCCCTGTCCTTTTACCAGAC
AACCATTACCTGTCCACACAATCTGCCCTTTCGAAAGATCCCAACGAAAAGAGAGACCACATGGTCCTTA
AAGAGTTTGTAACAGCTGCTGGGATTACACATGGCAGCTCCGGCTCCAGCGGGTCTAGCATGGATAGCAC
TGAGAGCCTTTTCACTGGAGTTGTCCCAATTCTTGTTGAATTAGATGGTGATGTTAATGGGCACAAATTT
TCTGTCAGTGGAGAGGGTGAAGGTGATGCAACATACGGAAAACTTACCCTTAAATTTATTTGCACTACTG
GAAAACTACCTGTTCCTTGGCCAACACTTGTCACTACTTTAACTTATGGTGTTCAGTGCTTTTCAAGATA
CCCGGATCATATGAAACAGCATGACTTTTTCAAGAGTGCCATGCCCGAAGGTTATGTACAGGAAAGAACT
ATATTTTTCAAAGATGACGGGAACTACAAGACACGTGCTGAAGTCAAGTTTGAAGGTGATACCCTTGTTA
ATAGAATCGAGTTAAAAGGTATTGATTTTAAAGAAGATGGAAACATTCTTGGGCACAAATTGGAATACAA
CTATAACTCACACAATGTATACATCATGGCAGACAAACAAAAGAATGGAATCAAAGCTAACTTCAAAATT
AGACACAACATTGAAGATGGAAGCGTTCAACTAGCAGACCATTATCAACAAAATACTCCAATTGGCGATG
GCCCTGTCCTTTTACCAGACAACCATTACCTGTCCACACAATCTGCCCTTTCGAAAGATCCCAACGAAAA
GAGAGACCACATGGTCCTTAAAGAGTTTGTAACAGCTGCTGGGATTACACATGGCAGCTCCGGCTCCAGC
GGGTCTAGCATGGATAGCACTGAGAGCCTTTTCACTGGAGTTGTCCCAATTCTTGTTGAATTAGATGGTG
ATGTTAATGGGCACAAATTTTCTGTCAGTGGAGAGGGTGAAGGTGATGCAACATACGGAAAACTTACCCT
TAAATTTATTTGCACTACTGGAAAACTACCTGTTCCTTGGCCAACACTTGTCACTACTTTAACTTATGGT
GTTCAGTGCTTTTCAAGATACCCGGATCATATGAAACAGCATGACTTTTTCAAGAGTGCCATGCCCGAAG
GTTATGTACAGGAAAGAACTATATTTTTCAAAGATGACGGGAACTACAAGACACGTGCTGAAGTCAAGTT
TGAAGGTGATACCCTTGTTAATAGAATCGAGTTAAAAGGTATTGATTTTAAAGAAGATGGAAACATTCTT
GGGCACAAATTGGAATACAACTATAACTCACACAATGTATACATCATGGCAGACAAACAAAAGAATGGAA
TCAAAGCTAACTTCAAAATTAGACACAACATTGAAGATGGAAGCGTTCAACTAGCAGACCATTATCAACA
AAATACTCCAATTGGCGATGGCCCTGTCCTTTTACCAGACAACCATTACCTGTCCACACAATCTGCCCTT
TCGAAAGATCCCAACGAAAAGAGAGACCACATGGTCCTTAAAGAGTTTGTAACAGCTGCTGGGATTACAC
ATGGCAGCTCCGGCTCCAGCGGGTCTAGCATGGATAGCACTGAGAGCCTTTTCACTGGAGTTGTCCCAAT
TCTTGTTGAATTAGATGGTGATGTTAATGGGCACAAATTTTCTGTCAGTGGAGAGGGTGAAGGTGATGCA
ACATACGGAAAACTTACCCTTAAATTTATTTGCACTACTGGAAAACTACCTGTTCCTTGGCCAACACTTG
TCACTACTTTAACTTATGGTGTTCAGTGCTTTTCAAGATACCCGGATCATATGAAACAGCATGACTTTTT
CAAGAGTGCCATGCCCGAAGGTTATGTACAGGAAAGAACTATATTTTTCAAAGATGACGGGAACTACAAG
ACACGTGCTGAAGTCAAGTTTGAAGGTGATACCCTTGTTAATAGAATCGAGTTAAAAGGTATTGATTTTA
AAGAAGATGGAAACATTCTTGGGCACAAATTGGAATACAACTATAACTCACACAATGTATACATCATGGC
AGACAAACAAAAGAATGGAATCAAAGCTAACTTCAAAATTAGACACAACATTGAAGATGGAAGCGTTCAA
CTAGCAGACCATTATCAACAAAATACTCCAATTGGCGATGGCCCTGTCCTTTTACCAGACAACCATTACC
TGTCCACACAATCTGCCCTTTCGAAAGATCCCAACGAAAAGAGAGACCACATGGTCCTTAAAGAGTTTGT
AACAGCTGCTGGGATTACACATGGCAGCTCCGGCTCCAGCGGGTCTAGCATGGATAGCACTGAGAGCCTT
TTCACTGGAGTTGTCCCAATTCTTGTTGAATTAGATGGTGATGTTAATGGGCACAAATTTTCTGTCAGTG
GAGAGGGTGAAGGTGATGCAACATACGGAAAACTTACCCTTAAATTTATTTGCACTACTGGAAAACTACC
TGTTCCTTGGCCAACACTTGTCACTACTTTAACTTATGGTGTTCAGTGCTTTTCAAGATACCCGGATCAT
ATGAAACAGCATGACTTTTTCAAGAGTGCCATGCCCGAAGGTTATGTACAGGAAAGAACTATATTTTTCA
AAGATGACGGGAACTACAAGACACGTGCTGAAGTCAAGTTTGAAGGTGATACCCTTGTTAATAGAATCGA
GTTAAAAGGTATTGATTTTAAAGAAGATGGAAACATTCTTGGGCACAAATTGGAATACAACTATAACTCA
CACAATGTATACATCATGGCAGACAAACAAAAGAATGGAATCAAAGCTAACTTCAAAATTAGACACAACA
TTGAAGATGGAAGCGTTCAACTAGCAGACCATTATCAACAAAATACTCCAATTGGCGATGGCCCTGTCCT
TTTACCAGACAACCATTACCTGTCCACACAATCTGCCCTTTCGAAAGATCCCAACGAAAAGAGAGACCAC
ATGGTCCTTAAAGAGTTTGTAACAGCTGCTGGGATTACACATGGCAGCTCCGGCTCCAGCGGGTCTAGCA
TGGATAGCACTGAGAGCCTTTTCACTGGAGTTGTCCCAATTCTTGTTGAATTAGATGGTGATGTTAATGG
GCACAAATTTTCTGTCAGTGGAGAGGGTGAAGGTGATGCAACATACGGAAAACTTACCCTTAAATTTATT
TGCACTACTGGAAAACTACCTGTTCCTTGGCCAACACTTGTCACTACTTTAACTTATGGTGTTCAGTGCT
TTTCAAGATACCCGGATCATATGAAACAGCATGACTTTTTCAAGAGTGCCATGCCCGAAGGTTATGTACA
GGAAAGAACTATATTTTTCAAAGATGACGGGAACTACAAGACACGTGCTGAAGTCAAGTTTGAAGGTGAT
ACCCTTGTTAATAGAATCGAGTTAAAAGGTATTGATTTTAAAGAAGATGGAAACATTCTTGGGCACAAAT
TGGAATACAACTATAACTCACACAATGTATACATCATGGCAGACAAACAAAAGAATGGAATCAAAGCTAA
CTTCAAAATTAGACACAACATTGAAGATGGAAGCGTTCAACTAGCAGACCATTATCAACAAAATACTCCA
ATTGGCGATGGCCCTGTCCTTTTACCAGACAACCATTACCTGTCCACACAATCTGCCCTTTCGAAAGATC
CCAACGAAAAGAGAGACCACATGGTCCTTAAAGAGTTTGTAACAGCTGCTGGGATTACACATGGCAGCTC
CGGCTCCAGCGGGTAAAGCGGCCGCAATCACACGTCAGCGTCATGCTATTATATTATTCTTACGTAAAAA
AATACTTACAGAGACGTTAAAGCTTTTGTATAGATACTTTCACGAGCCTTCCCTTTCAGTAAAATGAACA
AATTATTTTGCCTTGTCCTTCTTTGTTTCAAGCGTTTATATGACTCCTCTACAGTATTATTTTTCAACAG
ACGGTGTGCCCGTACGGCGTTGTCAAAACCTCGAACATAAAACAACACTGAAACAAACTTATTGCACTCC
TGCATCGCATACAGATCTGATACTTACTACAACCATAATGCTGTTTTAGAATCGCATCAGGTGTTTACCA
GAAGTGTATGGTACATGGTGCTTTCCTTATGCTCACTATTTCGGATTTACTTCTAGTCTATGTATAGATT
TGTTAGAGACCAGTTTTAAGCTACAATGGAACGTTAAGATTAAGAAATGCATGAAGAGTCTCCCAGTAGA
TATATAAAGCTGAATTAAATTCAGTACAATGGAGTTTCCACGTCTTTCTGGTACCGAGCTCGAATTCACT
GGCCGTCGTTTTACAACGTCGTGACTGGGAAAACCCTGGCGTTACCCAACTTAATCGCCTTGCAGCACAT
CCCCCTTTCGCCAGCTGGCGTAATAGCGAAGAGGCCCGCACCGATCGCCCTTCCCAACAGTTGCGCAGCC
TGAATGGCGAATGGCGCCTGATGCGGTATTTTCTCCTTACGCATCTGTGCGGTATTTCACACCGCATATG
GTGCACTCTCAGTACAATCTGCTCTGATGCCGCATAGTTAAGCCAGCCCCGACACCCGCCAACACCCGCT
GACGCGCCCTGACGGGCTTGTCTGCTCCCGGCATCCGCTTACAGACAAGCTGTGACCGTCTCCGGGAGCT
GCATGTGTCAGAGGTTTTCACCGTCATCACCGAAACGCGCGAGACGAAAGGGCGGGTAATAACTGATATA
ATTAAATTGAAGCTCTAATTTGTGAGTTTAGTATACATGCATTTACTTATAATACAGTTTTTTAGTTTTG
CTGGCCGCATCTTCTCAAATATGCTTCCCAGCCTGCTTTTCTGTAACGTTCACCCTCTACCTTAGCATCC
CTTCCCTTTGCAAATAGTCCTCTTCCAACAATAATAATGTCAGATCCTGTAGAGACCACATCATCCACGG
TTCTATACTGTTGACCCAATGCGTCTCCCTTGTCATCTAAACCCACACCGGGTGTCATAATCAACCAATC
GTAACCTTCATCTCTTCCACCCATGTCTCTTTGAGCAATAAAGCCGATAACAAAATCTTTGTCGCTCTTC
GCAATGTCAACAGTACCCTTAGTATATTCTCCAGTAGATAGGGAGCCCTTGCATGACAATTCTGCTAACA
TCAAAAGGCCTCTAGGTTCCTTTGTTACTTCTTCTGCCGCCTGCTTCAAACCGCTAACAATACCTGGGCC
CACCACACCGTGTGCATTCGTAATGTCTGCCCATTCTGCTATTCTGTATACACCCGCAGAGTACTGCAAT
TTGACTGTATTACCAATGTCAGCAAATTTTCTGTCTTCGAAGAGTAAAAAATTGTACTTGGCGGATAATG
CCTTTAGCGGCTTAACTGTGCCCTCCATGGAAAAATCAGTCAAGATATCCACATGTGTTTTTAGTAAACA
AATTTTGGGACCTAATGCTTCAACTAACTCCAGTAATTCCTTGGTGGTACGAACATCCAATGAAGCACAC
AAGTTTGTTTGCTTTTCGTGCATGATATTAAATAGCTTGGCAGCAACAGGACTAGGATGAGTAGCAGCAC
GTTCCTTATATGTAGCTTTCGACATGATTTATCTTCGTTTCCTGCATGTTTTTGTTCTGTGCAGTTGGGT
TAAGAATACTGGGCAATTTCATGTTTCTTCAACACTACATATGCGTATATATACCAATCTAAGTCTGTGC
TCCTTCCTTCGTTCTTCCTTCTGTTCGGAGATTACCGAATCAAAAAAATTTCAAGGAAACCGAAATCAAA
AAAAAGAATAAAAAAAAAATGATGAATTGAAAAGCTGGCCTCGTGATACGCCTATTTTTATAGGTTAATG
TCATGATAATAATGGTTTCTTAGACGTCAGGTGGCACTTTTCGGGGAAATGTGCGCGGAACCCCTATTTG
TTTATTTTTCTAAATACATTCAAATATGTATCCGCTCATGAGACAATAACCCTGATAAATGCTTCAATAA
TATTGAAAAAGGAAGAGTATGAGTATTCAACATTTCCGTGTCGCCCTTATTCCCTTTTTTGCGGCATTTT
GCCTTCCTGTTTTTGCTCACCCAGAAACGCTGGTGAAAGTAAAAGATGCTGAAGATCAGTTGGGTGCACG
AGTGGGTTACATCGAACTGGATCTCAACAGCGGTAAGATCCTTGAGAGTTTTCGCCCCGAAGAACGTTTT
CCAATGATGAGCACTTTTAAAGTTCTGCTATGTGGCGCGGTATTATCCCGTATTGACGCCGGGCAAGAGC
AACTCGGTCGCCGCATACACTATTCTCAGAATGACTTGGTTGAGTACTCACCAGTCACAGAAAAGCATCT
TACGGATGGCATGACAGTAAGAGAATTATGCAGTGCTGCCATAACCATGAGTGATAACACTGCGGCCAAC
TTACTTCTGACAACGATCGGAGGACCGAAGGAGCTAACCGCTTTTTTGCACAACATGGGGGATCATGTAA
CTCGCCTTGATCGTTGGGAACCGGAGCTGAATGAAGCCATACCAAACGACGAGCGTGACACCACGATGCC
TGTAGCAATGGCAACAACGTTGCGCAAACTATTAACTGGCGAACTACTTACTCTAGCTTCCCGGCAACAA
TTAATAGACTGGATGGAGGCGGATAAAGTTGCAGGACCACTTCTGCGCTCGGCCCTTCCGGCTGGCTGGT
TTATTGCTGATAAATCTGGAGCCGGTGAGCGTGGGTCTCGCGGTATCATTGCAGCACTGGGGCCAGATGG
TAAGCCCTCCCGTATCGTAGTTATCTACACGACGGGGAGTCAGGCAACTATGGATGAACGAAATAGACAG
ATCGCTGAGATAGGTGCCTCACTGATTAAGCATTGGTAACTGTCAGACCAAGTTTACTCATATATACTTT
AGATTGATTTAAAACTTCATTTTTAATTTAAAAGGATCTAGGTGAAGATCCTTTTTGATAATCTCATGAC
CAAAATCCCTTAACGTGAGTTTTCGTTCCACTGAGCGTCAGACCCCGTAGAAAAGATCAAAGGATCTTCT
TGAGATCCTTTTTTTCTGCGCGTAATCTGCTGCTTGCAAACAAAAAAACCACCGCTACCAGCGGTGGTTT
GTTTGCCGGATCAAGAGCTACCAACTCTTTTTCCGAAGGTAACTGGCTTCAGCAGAGCGCAGATACCAAA
TACTGTTCTTCTAGTGTAGCCGTAGTTAGGCCACCACTTCAAGAACTCTGTAGCACCGCCTACATACCTC
GCTCTGCTAATCCTGTTACCAGTGGCTGCTGCCAGTGGCGATAAGTCGTGTCTTACCGGGTTGGACTCAA
GACGATAGTTACCGGATAAGGCGCAGCGGTCGGGCTGAACGGGGGGTTCGTGCACACAGCCCAGCTTGGA
GCGAACGACCTACACCGAACTGAGATACCTACAGCGTGAGCTATGAGAAAGCGCCACGCTTCCCGAAGGG
AGAAAGGCGGACAGGTATCCGGTAAGCGGCAGGGTCGGAACAGGAGAGCGCACGAGGGAGCTTCCAGGGG
GAAACGCCTGGTATCTTTATAGTCCTGTCGGGTTTCGCCACCTCTGACTTGAGCGTCGATTTTTGTGATG
CTCGTCAGGGGGGCGGAGCCTATGGAAAAACGCCAGCAACGCGGCCTTTTTACGGTTCCTGGCCTTTTGC
TGGCCTTTTGCTCACATGTTCTTTCCTGCGTTATCCCCTGATTCTGTGGATAACCGTATTACCGCCTTTG
AGTGAGCTGATACCGCTCGCCGCAGCCGAACGACCGAGCGCAGCGAGTCAGTGAGCGAGGAAGCGGAAGA
Features (pLannotate 1.2.2; 19 found; start..end, strand, type, name):
      1..93      +  CDS            lacI (fragment): lac repressor; lacI; The lac repressor binds to the lac operator to inhibit transcription in E. coli. This inhibition can be relieved by adding lactose or isopropyl-β-D-thiogalactopyranoside (IPTG).
    106..127     +  protein_bind   CAP binding site: CAP binding activates transcription in the presence of cAMP. E. coli catabolite activator protein
    142..172     +  promoter       lac promoter: promoter for the E. coli lac operon
    180..196     +  protein_bind   lac operator: The lac repressor binds to the lac operator to inhibit transcription in E. coli. This inhibition can be relieved by adding lactose or isopropyl-β-D-thiogalactopyranoside (IPTG). lac repressor encoded by lacI
    244..834     +  CDS            ABP1 (fragment): ABP1_YEAST - Experimental evidence at protein level: Swiss-Prot protein existence level 1. Regulates ARP2/3 complex-mediated actin assembly. Recruits ARP2/3 complex to sides of preexisting actin filaments, which may promote nucleation or stabilization of filament branches. Binds to actin filaments, but not actin monomers. Actin binding is required for ARP2/3 complex activation. May also have a role in linking the actin cytoskeleton to endocytosis. recruits components of the endocytotic machinery to cortical actin patches, known sites of endocytosis. From Saccharomyces cerevisiae (strain ATCC 2
    880..1575    +  CDS            GFP (S65T): GFP (S65T) is a basic (constitutively fluorescent) green fluorescent protein published in 1995, derived from Aequorea victoria.
   1600..2295    +  CDS            GFP (S65T): GFP (S65T) is a basic (constitutively fluorescent) green fluorescent protein published in 1995, derived from Aequorea victoria.
   2320..3015    +  CDS            GFP (S65T): GFP (S65T) is a basic (constitutively fluorescent) green fluorescent protein published in 1995, derived from Aequorea victoria.
   3040..3735    +  CDS            GFP (S65T): GFP (S65T) is a basic (constitutively fluorescent) green fluorescent protein published in 1995, derived from Aequorea victoria.
   3760..4455    +  CDS            GFP (S65T): GFP (S65T) is a basic (constitutively fluorescent) green fluorescent protein published in 1995, derived from Aequorea victoria.
   4480..5175    +  CDS            GFP (S65T): GFP (S65T) is a basic (constitutively fluorescent) green fluorescent protein published in 1995, derived from Aequorea victoria.
   5734..5891    +  CDS            lacZα (fragment): LacZα fragment of β-galactosidase; lacZ fragment
   5897..5996    -  misc_feature   bom (fragment): basis of mobility region from pBR322
   6098..6133    -  CDS            rop (fragment): Rop protein, which maintains plasmids at low copy number; rop
   6222..7025    -  CDS            URA3: orotidine-5'-phosphate decarboxylase, required for uracil biosynthesis; S. cerevisiae URA3; yeast auxotrophic marker, counterselectable with 5-fluoroorotic acid (5-FOA)
   7026..7241    -  promoter       URA3 promoter: S. cerevisiae URA3
   7334..7438    +  promoter       AmpR promoter: bla
   7439..8299    +  CDS            AmpR: β-lactamase; bla; confers resistance to ampicillin, carbenicillin, and related antibiotics
   8470..9058    +  rep_origin     ori: high-copy-number ColE1/pMB1/pBR322/pUC origin of replication
