[The description below was written by a language model from this plasmid's Addgene catalogue record and pLannotate feature annotations shown in this document.]
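Description:
YIplac211-ABP1-iGFPx6 is a yeast integrating plasmid built on the YIplac211 backbone and intended to produce a six-fold GFP-tagged version of the actin-binding protein Abp1 in Saccharomyces cerevisiae. In E. coli it is maintained at high copy through a ColE1/pUC-type origin and selected with ampicillin via the β-lactamase gene. For yeast, it carries the URA3 gene with its own promoter, which complements uracil auxotrophy and can be counterselected with 5-FOA. No yeast replication origin (2μ or ARS/CEN) is annotated, consistent with the YIp class of vectors, which persist only after recombining into the genome. Remnants of the lac region (lacI fragment, CAP site, lac promoter and operator, lacZα fragment) flank the insert and are vestiges of the cloning site rather than functional parts of the yeast payload.

The insert consists of a roughly 590 bp fragment of the ABP1 coding sequence, not the whole gene, followed on the same strand by six tandem copies of a GFP coding sequence annotated as GFP (S65T), separated by short spacers. No yeast promoter is annotated upstream of the ABP1 fragment, and the record does not state one. This arrangement is what would be expected for a construct that integrates at the chromosomal ABP1 locus so that the endogenous gene becomes fused to the GFP array and stays under its native promoter, although the record does not describe the integration strategy or any linearisation site. About 550 bp downstream of the last GFP copy is unannotated. Abp1 regulates Arp2/3-mediated actin assembly and localises to cortical actin patches, which are sites of endocytosis, so a multi-copy GFP tag should give a bright marker of these structures for live-cell fluorescence imaging. The associated study concerns clathrin adaptors and intra-Golgi recycling.
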