Addgene plasmid #177099: YIplac211-ABP1-iGFPx6
Purpose: Expresses Abp1-iGFPx6 in yeast cells
Depositing lab: Benjamin Glick. Depositing organization: University of Chicago. Publication: Clathrin adaptors mediate two sequential pathways of intra-Golgi recycling. Casler JC, Johnson N, Krahn AH, Pantazopoulou A, Day KJ, Glick BS. J Cell Biol. 2022 Jan 3;221(1). pii: 212747. doi: 10.1083/jcb.202103199. Epub 2021 Nov 5. PubMed 34739034.
Backbone
  Vector backbone: YIplac211
  Vector type: Yeast Expression
Growth in bacteria
  Bacterial resistance: Ampicillin, 100 μg/mL
  Growth temperature: 37°C
  Growth strain: DH5alpha
  Copy number: High Copy
Gene/Insert
  Gene/Insert name: ABP1
  Species: S. cerevisiae (budding yeast)
  Entrez Gene: ABP1 (a.k.a. YCR088W)
  Cloning method: Restriction Enzyme; 5′ cloning site Unknown (unknown if destroyed); 3′ cloning site Unknown (unknown if destroyed)
Terms and licenses: Academic/Nonprofit Terms; Industry Terms: Not Available to Industry
How to cite: YIplac211-ABP1-iGFPx6 was a gift from Benjamin Glick (Addgene plasmid # 177099 ; http://n2t.net/addgene:177099 ; RRID:Addgene_177099)
